Addgene plasmid #215750: 2xHP1bCD-IFP2.0C
Purpose: Expresses double domain of HP1beta chromo domain fused to C-terminal part of IFP2.0 for H3K9me2/3 detection in BiAD sensors
Depositing lab: Albert Jeltsch. Depositing organization: Universitaet Stuttgart. Publication: Modular dual-color BiAD sensors for locus-specific readout of epigenome modifications in single cells. Kohler AR, Hausser J, Harsch A, Bernhardt S, Haussermann L, Brenner LM, Lungu C, Olayioye MA, Bashtrykov P, Jeltsch A. Cell Rep Methods. 2024 Mar 26:100739. doi: 10.1016/j.crmeth.2024.100739. PubMed 38554702.
Backbone
  Vector backbone: pcDNA3
  Vector type: Mammalian Expression
  Selectable markers: Neomycin (select with G418)
Growth in bacteria
  Bacterial resistance: Kanamycin, 50 μg/mL
  Growth temperature: 37°C
  Growth strain: NEB Stable
  Copy number: Unknown
Gene/Insert
  Gene/Insert name: 2xHP1bCD-IFP2.0C
  Species: M. musculus (mouse)
  Promoter: CMV
  Cloning method: Gibson Cloning
  Sequencing primers: 5′ CGCAAATGGGCGGTAGGCGTG
Resource information
  A portion of this plasmid was derived from a plasmid made by: HP1bCD was taken from Addgene Plasmid #191398. IFP2.0-C1 was a gift from Michael Davidson & Xiaokun Shu 24 (Addgene plasmid # 54784; RRID:Addgene_54784)
Terms and licenses: Academic/Nonprofit Terms; Industry Terms: Not Available to Industry
How to cite: 2xHP1bCD-IFP2.0C was a gift from Albert Jeltsch (Addgene plasmid # 215750 ; http://n2t.net/addgene:215750 ; RRID:Addgene_215750)
