[The description below was written by a language model from this plasmid's Addgene catalogue record and pLannotate feature annotations shown in this document.]
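Description:
2xHP1bCD-IFP2.0C is a 5,037 nt mammalian expression plasmid that produces one half of a bimolecular anchor-detector (BiAD) sensor for reading out histone H3 lysine 9 di- and trimethylation in living cells. The catalogue lists pcDNA3 as the backbone. However, the annotated layout has a single NeoR/KanR gene driven by tandem bacterial (AmpR) and SV40 early promoters and ending in an HSV TK polyadenylation signal, together with an f1 origin and a downstream multiple cloning site. This arrangement resembles the C1-type fluorescent protein vector from which the IFP2.0 part was derived. The one aminoglycoside phosphotransferase cassette provides kanamycin resistance in bacteria and G418 selection in mammalian cells, and a high-copy ColE1/pUC origin supports propagation in E. coli.

The payload is driven by the CMV immediate early enhancer and promoter and terminated by an SV40 polyadenylation signal. It encodes two copies of the chromodomain of mouse HP1beta (CBX1), the module that recognises methylated H3K9. The annotation software matched this region to the human orthologue as a single fragment. The chromodomains are fused upstream of a C-terminal fragment of IFP2.0, a near-infrared fluorescent protein that needs biliverdin as a cofactor. The IFP2.0 fragment is not expected to fluoresce on its own. In the BiAD design, signal arises by bimolecular fluorescence complementation when this detector is brought close to a partner module carrying the complementary IFP2.0 fragment, which is supplied from a separate construct. The record does not describe that partner, but the associated work concerns locus-specific, dual-colour readout of epigenome modifications in single cells.
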