Features (pLannotate 1.2.2; 15 found; start..end, strand, type, name):
     61..364     +  enhancer       CMV enhancer: human cytomegalovirus immediate early enhancer
    365..568     +  promoter       CMV promoter: human cytomegalovirus (CMV) immediate early promoter
    628..1008    +  CDS            CBX1 (fragment): CBX1_HUMAN - Also known as CBX. Experimental evidence at protein level: Swiss-Prot protein existence level 1. Component of heterochromatin. Recognizes and binds histone H3 tails methylated at 'Lys-9', leading to epigenetic repression. Interaction with lamin B receptor (LBR) can contribute to the association of the heterochromatin with the inner nuclear membrane. From Homo sapiens (Human).
   1048..1632    +  CDS            iFP2.0 (fragment): iFP2.0 is a basic (constitutively fluorescent) near ir fluorescent protein published in 2014, derived from Rhodopseudomonas palustris. It requires the cofactor biliverdin for fluorescence.
   1636..1701    +  misc_feature   MCS: multiple cloning site
   1718..1802    +  CDS            large T antigen (fragment): large T antigen from SV40 (simian virus 40)
   1825..1946    +  polyA_signal   SV40 poly(A) signal: SV40 polyadenylation signal
   1980..2408    -  rep_origin     f1 ori (sequence partly withheld): f1 bacteriophage origin of replication; arrow indicates direction of (+) strand synthesis
   2435..2539    +  promoter       AmpR promoter: bla
   2541..2898    +  promoter       SV40 promoter: SV40 enhancer and early promoter
   2933..3727    +  CDS            NeoR/KanR: aminoglycoside phosphotransferase from Tn5; aph(3')-II (or nptII); confers resistance to neomycin, kanamycin, and G418 (Geneticin®)
   3748..3900    +  CDS            ble (fragment): BLE_KLEPN - Experimental evidence at protein level: Swiss-Prot protein existence level 1. Binding protein with a strong affinity to the bleomycin family of antibiotics. Binds to CL990; an antimitotic-antibiotic compound. From Klebsiella pneumoniae.
   3959..4006    +  polyA_signal   HSV TK poly(A) signal: herpes simplex virus thymidine kinase polyadenylation signal (Cole and Stacy, 1985)
   4097..4113    -  polyA_signal   bGH poly(A) signal (fragment): bovine growth hormone polyadenylation signal
   4335..4923    +  rep_origin     ori: high-copy-number ColE1/pMB1/pBR322/pUC origin of replication
>Addgene plasmid #215750 | 2xHP1bCD-IFP2.0C | addgene full sequence | sequence record 429725 | Addgene NGS Result
TAGTTATTAATAGTAATCAATTACGGGGTCATTAGTTCATAGCCCATATATGGAGTTCCGCGTTACATAA
CTTACGGTAAATGGCCCGCCTGGCTGACCGCCCAACGACCCCCGCCCATTGACGTCAATAATGACGTATG
TTCCCATAGTAACGCCAATAGGGACTTTCCATTGACGTCAATGGGTGGAGTATTTACGGTAAACTGCCCA
CTTGGCAGTACATCAAGTGTATCATATGCCAAGTACGCCCCCTATTGACGTCAATGACGGTAAATGGCCC
GCCTGGCATTATGCCCAGTACATGACCTTATGGGACTTTCCTACTTGGCAGTACATCTACGTATTAGTCA
TCGCTATTACCATGGTGATGCGGTTTTGGCAGTACATCAATGGGCGTGGATAGCGGTTTGACTCACGGGG
ATTTCCAAGTCTCCACCCCATTGACGTCAATGGGAGTTTGTTTTGGCACCAAAATCAACGGGACTTTCCA
AAATGTCGTAACAACTCCGCCCCATTGACGCAAATGGGCGGTAGGCGTGTACGGTGGGAGGTCTATATAA
GCAGAGCTGGTTTAGTGAACCGTCAGATCCGCTAGCGCTACCGGTCGCCACCATGGAGGAAGAGGAATAT
GTGGTGGAAAAAGTTCTTGATCGGCGAGTTGTCAAGGGCAAGGTGGAATATCTTCTAAAGTGGAAGGGTT
TCTCAGATGAGGACAACACTTGGGAGCCAGAAGAGAATCTGGATTGCCCTGACCTTATTGCTGAGTTTCT
ACAGTCACAGAAAACAGCACATGAGGGTGGGTCCTCCGGACCAAAGAAGAAGCGTAAGGTAGAGGAAGAG
GAATATGTGGTGGAAAAAGTTCTTGATCGGCGAGTTGTCAAGGGCAAGGTGGAATATCTTCTAAAGTGGA
AGGGTTTCTCAGATGAGGACAACACTTGGGAGCCAGAAGAGAATCTGGATTGCCCTGACCTTATTGCTGA
GTTTCTACAGTCACAGAAAACAGCACATGAGACTGGATCGTCACAAACCTCGGGTTCATCCACGTCGGAA
GGCCAGGAGGGCACGGACTCTATTGGACCCCACGCTCTGAGAAATGCAATGTTCGCTCTGGAGAGTGCTC
CTAATCTCCGGGCACTGGCTGAAGTCGCAACCCAAACAGTCCGGGAACTGTCAGGTTTCGACCGGGTGAT
GCTGTACAAGTTTGCACCAGACGCAACAGGAGAGGTTATTGCCGAAGCAAGGCGCGAGGGCATGCAGGCT
TACCTCGGGCATAGGTTTCCCGCATCCACCACCCCTGCACAAGCTAGGGCCCTCTACACAAGACACCTGC
TCCGGCTGACCGCAGACACCAGGGCTGCAGCAGTGCCCCTCGACCCCGTGCTGAATCCCCAGACAAATGC
TCCTACACCTCTGGGCGGAGCTGTCCTCAGAGCTACATCCCCAATGCACATGCAGTACCTGAGGAATATG
GGAGTGGGCTCCTCCCTGAGCGTCAGCGTCGTGGTCGGCGGCCAGCTGTGGGGACTGATTGTCTGCCACC
ATCAGACACCCTACGTGCTGCCACCCGATCTGCGGACCACCCTGGAGTATCTGGGGAGGCTCCTGTCCCT
GCAGGTGCAGAGGAAAGAAGCCTAATCCGGACTCAGATCTCGAGCTCAAGCTTCGAATTCTGCAGTCGAC
GGTACCGCGGGCCCGGGATCCACCGGATCTAGATAACTGATCATAATCAGCCATACCACATTTGTAGAGG
TTTTACTTGCTTTAAAAAACCTCCCACACCTCCCCCTGAACCTGAAACATAAAATGAATGCAATTGTTGT
TGTTAACTTGTTTATTGCAGCTTATAATGGTTACAAATAAAGCAATAGCATCACAAATTTCACAAATAAA
GCATTTTTTTCACTGCATTCTAGTTGTGGTTTGTCCAAACTCATCAATGTATCTTAACGCGTAAATTGTA
AGCGTTAATATTTTGTTAAAATTCGCGTTAAATTTTTGTTAAATCAGCTCATTTTTTAACCAATAGGCCG
AAATCGGCAAAATCCCTTATAAATCAAAAGAATAGACCGAGATAGGGT
[37 nt withheld, positions 2079-2115]
AAAGAACGTGGACTCCAACGTCAAAGG
[49 nt withheld, positions 2143-2191]
T
[91 nt withheld, positions 2193-2283]
G
[124 nt withheld, positions 2285-2408]
CAGGTGGCACTTTTCGGGGAAATGTGCGCGGAACCCCTATTTGTTTATTTTTCTAAATACATTCAAATAT
GTATCCGCTCATGAGACAATAACCCTGATAAATGCTTCAATAATATTGAAAAAGGAAGAGTCCTGAGGCG
GAAAGAACCAGCTGTGGAATGTGTGTCAGTTAGGGTGTGGAAAGTCCCCAGGCTCCCCAGCAGGCAGAAG
TATGCAAAGCATGCATCTCAATTAGTCAGCAACCAGGTGTGGAAAGTCCCCAGGCTCCCCAGCAGGCAGA
AGTATGCAAAGCATGCATCTCAATTAGTCAGCAACCATAGTCCCGCCCCTAACTCCGCCCATCCCGCCCC
TAACTCCGCCCAGTTCCGCCCATTCTCCGCCCCATGGCTGACTAATTTTTTTTATTTATGCAGAGGCCGA
GGCCGCCTCGGCCTCTGAGCTATTCCAGAAGTAGTGAGGAGGCTTTTTTGGAGGCCTAGGCTTTTGCAAA
GATCGATCAAGAGACAGGATGAGGATCGTTTCGCATGATTGAACAAGATGGATTGCACGCAGGTTCTCCG
GCCGCTTGGGTGGAGAGGCTATTCGGCTATGACTGGGCACAACAGACAATCGGCTGCTCTGATGCCGCCG
TGTTCCGGCTGTCAGCGCAGGGGCGCCCGGTTCTTTTTGTCAAGACCGACCTGTCCGGTGCCCTGAATGA
ACTGCAAGACGAGGCAGCGCGGCTATCGTGGCTGGCCACGACGGGCGTTCCTTGCGCAGCTGTGCTCGAC
GTTGTCACTGAAGCGGGAAGGGACTGGCTGCTATTGGGCGAAGTGCCGGGGCAGGATCTCCTGTCATCTC
ACCTTGCTCCTGCCGAGAAAGTATCCATCATGGCTGATGCAATGCGGCGGCTGCATACGCTTGATCCGGC
TACCTGCCCATTCGACCACCAAGCGAAACATCGCATCGAGCGAGCACGTACTCGGATGGAAGCCGGTCTT
GTCGATCAGGATGATCTGGACGAAGAGCATCAGGGGCTCGCGCCAGCCGAACTGTTCGCCAGGCTCAAGG
CGAGCATGCCCGACGGCGAGGATCTCGTCGTGACCCATGGCGATGCCTGCTTGCCGAATATCATGGTGGA
AAATGGCCGCTTTTCTGGATTCATCGACTGTGGCCGGCTGGGTGTGGCGGACCGCTATCAGGACATAGCG
TTGGCTACCCGTGATATTGCTGAAGAGCTTGGCGGCGAATGGGCTGACCGCTTCCTCGTGCTTTACGGTA
TCGCCGCTCCCGATTCGCAGCGCATCGCCTTCTATCGCCTTCTTGACGAGTTCTTCTGAGCGGGACTCTG
GGGTTCGAAATGACCGACCAAGCGACGCCCAACCTGCCATCACGAGATTTCGATTCCACCGCCGCCTTCT
ATGAAAGGTTGGGCTTCGGAATCGTTTTCCGGGACGCCGGCTGGATGATCCTCCAGCGCGGGGATCTCAT
GCTGGAGTTCTTCGCCCACCCTAGGGGGAGGCTAACTGAAACACGGAAGGAGACAATACCGGAAGGAACC
CGCGCTATGACGGCAATAAAAAGACAGAATAAAACGCACGGTGTTGGGTCGTTTGTTCATAAACGCGGGG
TTCGGTCCCAGGGCTGGCACTCTGTCGATACCCCACCGAGACCCCATTGGGGCCAATACGCCCGCGTTTC
TTCCTTTTCCCCACCCCACCCCCCAAGTTCGGGTGAAGGCCCAGGGCTCGCAGCCAACGTCGGGGCGGCA
GGCCCTGCCATAGCCTCAGGTTACTCATATATACTTTAGATTGATTTAAAACTTCATTTTTAATTTAAAA
GGATCTAGGTGAAGATCCTTTTTGATAATCTCATGACCAAAATCCCTTAACGTGAGTTTTCGTTCCACTG
AGCGTCAGACCCCGTAGAAAAGATCAAAGGATCTTCTTGAGATCCTTTTTTTCTGCGCGTAATCTGCTGC
TTGCAAACAAAAAAACCACCGCTACCAGCGGTGGTTTGTTTGCCGGATCAAGAGCTACCAACTCTTTTTC
CGAAGGTAACTGGCTTCAGCAGAGCGCAGATACCAAATACTGTTCTTCTAGTGTAGCCGTAGTTAGGCCA
CCACTTCAAGAACTCTGTAGCACCGCCTACATACCTCGCTCTGCTAATCCTGTTACCAGTGGCTGCTGCC
AGTGGCGATAAGTCGTGTCTTACCGGGTTGGACTCAAGACGATAGTTACCGGATAAGGCGCAGCGGTCGG
GCTGAACGGGGGGTTCGTGCACACAGCCCAGCTTGGAGCGAACGACCTACACCGAACTGAGATACCTACA
GCGTGAGCTATGAGAAAGCGCCACGCTTCCCGAAGGGAGAAAGGCGGACAGGTATCCGGTAAGCGGCAGG
GTCGGAACAGGAGAGCGCACGAGGGAGCTTCCAGGGGGAAACGCCTGGTATCTTTATAGTCCTGTCGGGT
TTCGCCACCTCTGACTTGAGCGTCGATTTTTGTGATGCTCGTCAGGGGGGCGGAGCCTATGGAAAAACGC
CAGCAACGCGGCCTTTTTACGGTTCCTGGCCTTTTGCTGGCCTTTTGCTCACATGTTCTTTCCTGCGTTA
TCCCCTGATTCTGTGGATAACCGTATTACCGCCATGCAT
